LOCUS       Exported 8368 bp ds-DNA circular SYN 12-MAY-2021
DEFINITION  Expresses RIG-I with a mutation to motif III in mammalian cells.
ACCESSION   .
VERSION     .
KEYWORDS    pEF-Bos-FLAG RIG-I MIII
SOURCE      synthetic DNA construct
  ORGANISM  synthetic DNA construct
REFERENCE   1 (bases 1 to 8368)
  AUTHORS   Bamming D, Horvath CM
  TITLE     Regulation of signal transduction by enzymatically inactive
            antiviral RNA helicase proteins MDA5, RIG-I, and LGP2.
  JOURNAL   J Biol Chem. 2009 Apr 10;284(15):9700-12. doi:
            10.1074/jbc.M807365200. Epub 2009 Feb 11.
  PUBMED    19211564
REFERENCE   2 (bases 1 to 8368)
  AUTHORS   .
  TITLE     Direct Submission
  JOURNAL   Exported May 12, 2021 from SnapGene Server 1.1.58
            http://www.snapgene.com
FEATURES             Location/Qualifiers
     source          1..8368
                     /organism="synthetic DNA construct"
                     /mol_type="other DNA"
     rep_origin      1..456
                     /direction=RIGHT
                     /label=f1 ori
                     /note="f1 bacteriophage origin of replication; arrow
                     indicates direction of (+) strand synthesis"
     primer_bind     complement(88..107)
                     /label=F1ori-R
                     /note="F1 origin, reverse primer"
     primer_bind     298..319
                     /label=F1ori-F
                     /note="F1 origin, forward primer"
     primer_bind     complement(473..492)
                     /label=pRS-marker
                     /note="pRS vectors, use to sequence yeast selectable
                     marker"
     primer_bind     592..614
                     /label=pGEX 3'
                     /note="pGEX vectors, reverse primer"
     primer_bind     complement(652..670)
                     /label=pBRforEco
                     /note="pBR322 vectors, upsteam of EcoRI site, forward
                     primer"
     promoter        738..842
                     /gene="bla"
                     /label=AmpR promoter
     CDS             843..1703
                     /codon_start=1
                     /gene="bla"
                     /product="beta-lactamase"
                     /label=AmpR
                     /note="confers resistance to ampicillin, carbenicillin, and
                     related antibiotics"
                     /translation="MSIQHFRVALIPFFAAFCLPVFAHPETLVKVKDAEDQLGARVGYI
                     ELDLNSGKILESFRPEERFPMMSTFKVLLCGAVLSRIDAGQEQLGRRIHYSQNDLVEYS
                     PVTEKHLTDGMTVRELCSAAITMSDNTAANLLLTTIGGPKELTAFLHNMGDHVTRLDRW
                     EPELNEAIPNDERDTTMPVAMATTLRKLLTGELLTLASRQQLIDWMEADKVAGPLLRSA
                     LPAGWFIADKSGAGERGSRGIIAALGPDGKPSRIVVIYTTGSQATMDERNRQIAEIGAS
                     LIKHW"
     primer_bind     complement(1061..1080)
                     /label=Amp-R
                     /note="Ampicillin resistance gene, reverse primer"
     rep_origin      1874..2462
                     /direction=RIGHT
                     /label=ori
                     /note="high-copy-number ColE1/pMB1/pBR322/pUC origin of
                     replication"
     primer_bind     2363..2382
                     /label=pBR322ori-F
                     /note="pBR322 origin, forward primer"
     primer_bind     2616..2633
                     /label=L4440
                     /note="L4440 vector, forward primer"
     protein_bind    2750..2771
                     /label=CAP binding site
                     /bound_moiety="E. coli catabolite activator protein"
                     /note="CAP binding activates transcription in the presence
                     of cAMP."
     promoter        2786..2816
                     /label=lac promoter
                     /note="promoter for the E. coli lac operon"
     protein_bind    2824..2840
                     /label=lac operator
                     /bound_moiety="lac repressor encoded by lacI"
                     /note="The lac repressor binds to the lac operator to
                     inhibit transcription in E. coli. This inhibition can be
                     relieved by adding lactose or
                     isopropyl-beta-D-thiogalactopyranoside (IPTG)."
     primer_bind     2829..2851
                     /label=M13/pUC Reverse
                     /note="In lacZ gene"
     primer_bind     2848..2864
                     /label=M13 rev
                     /note="common sequencing primer, one of multiple similar
                     variants"
     primer_bind     2848..2864
                     /label=M13 Reverse
                     /note="In lacZ gene. Also called M13-rev"
     promoter        2896..3106
                     /label=SV40 promoter
                     /note="SV40 early promoter"
     promoter        2918..3114
                     /label=SV40 promoter
                     /note="SV40 early promoter"
     rep_origin      2965..3100
                     /label=SV40 ori
                     /note="SV40 origin of replication"
     primer_bind     3027..3046
                     /label=SV40pro-F
                     /note="SV40 promoter/origin, forward primer"
     promoter        3201..4379
                     /label=EF-1-alpha promoter
                     /note="strong constitutive promoter for human elongation
                     factor EF-1-alpha"
     intron          3432..4370
                     /label=EF-1-alpha intron A
                     /note="intron upstream of the start codon of human
                     EF-1-alpha"
     primer_bind     4327..4347
                     /label=EF1a-F
                     /note="Human elongation factor-1a promoter, forward primer"
     regulatory      4396..4405
                     /regulatory_class="other"
                     /note="vertebrate consensus sequence for strong initiation
                     of translation (Kozak, 1987)"
     CDS             4405..4428
                     /codon_start=1
                     /product="FLAG(R) epitope tag, followed by an enterokinase
                     cleavage site"
                     /label=FLAG
                     /translation="DYKDDDDK"
     CDS             4432..4455
                     /codon_start=1
                     /product="FLAG(R) epitope tag, followed by an enterokinase
                     cleavage site"
                     /label=FLAG
                     /translation="DYKDDDDK"
     primer_bind     complement(8140..8157)
                     /label=M13 Forward
                     /note="In lacZ gene. Also called M13-F20 or M13 (-21)
                     Forward"
     primer_bind     complement(8140..8156)
                     /label=M13 fwd
                     /note="common sequencing primer, one of multiple similar
                     variants"
     primer_bind     complement(8149..8171)
                     /label=M13/pUC Forward
                     /note="In lacZ gene"
ORIGIN
        1 nnnnnnnnnn nnnnnnnnnn nnnnnnnnnn nnnnnnnnnn nnnnnnnnnn nnnnnnnnnn
       61 nnnnnnnnnn nnnnnnntnn nnnnnnnnnn nnnnnnnnnn nnnnnnnnnn nnnnnnnnnn
      121 nnnncnnnnn nnnnnnnnnn nnnnnnnnnn nnnnnnnnnn nnnnnnnnnn nnnnnnnnnn
      181 nnnnnnnnnn nnnnnnnnnn nnnnnnnnnn nnnnnnnnnn nnnnnnnnnn nnnnnnnnnn
      241 nnnnnnnnnn nnnnnnnnnn nnnnnncctt tgacgttgga gtccacgttc tttaatagtg
      301 gactcttgtt ccaaactgga acaacactca actctatctc gggctattct tttgatttat
      361 aagggatttt gccgatttcg gtctattggt taaaaaatga gctgatttaa caaaaattta
      421 acgcgaattt taacaaaata ttaacgttta caattttatg gtgcactctc agtacaatct
      481 gctctgatgc cgcatagtta agccagcccc gacacccgcc aacacccgct gacgcgccct
      541 gacgggcttg tctgctcccg gcatccgctt acagacaagc tgtgaccgtc tccgggagct
      601 gcatgtgtca gaggttttca ccgtcatcac cgaaacgcgc gagacgaaag ggcctcgtga
      661 tacgcctatt tttataggtt aatgtcatga taataatggt ttcttagacg tcaggtggca
      721 cttttcgggg aaatgtgcgc ggaaccccta tttgtttatt tttctaaata cattcaaata
      781 tgtatccgct catgagacaa taaccctgat aaatgcttca ataatattga aaaaggaaga
      841 gtatgagtat tcaacatttc cgtgtcgccc ttattccctt ttttgcggca ttttgccttc
      901 ctgtttttgc tcacccagaa acgctggtga aagtaaaaga tgctgaagat cagttgggtg
      961 cacgagtggg ttacatcgaa ctggatctca acagcggtaa gatccttgag agttttcgcc
     1021 ccgaagaacg ttttccaatg atgagcactt ttaaagttct gctatgtggc gcggtattat
     1081 cccgtattga cgccgggcaa gagcaactcg gtcgccgcat acactattct cagaatgact
     1141 tggttgagta ctcaccagtc acagaaaagc atcttacgga tggcatgaca gtaagagaat
     1201 tatgcagtgc tgccataacc atgagtgata acactgcggc caacttactt ctgacaacga
     1261 tcggaggacc gaaggagcta accgcttttt tgcacaacat gggggatcat gtaactcgcc
     1321 ttgatcgttg ggaaccggag ctgaatgaag ccataccaaa cgacgagcgt gacaccacga
     1381 tgcctgtagc aatggcaaca acgttgcgca aactattaac tggcgaacta cttactctag
     1441 cttcccggca acaattaata gactggatgg aggcggataa agttgcagga ccacttctgc
     1501 gctcggccct tccggctggc tggtttattg ctgataaatc tggagccggt gagcgtgggt
     1561 ctcgcggtat cattgcagca ctggggccag atggtaagcc ctcccgtatc gtagttatct
     1621 acacgacggg gagtcaggca actatggatg aacgaaatag acagatcgct gagataggtg
     1681 cctcactgat taagcattgg taactgtcag accaagttta ctcatatata ctttagattg
     1741 atttaaaact tcatttttaa tttaaaagga tctaggtgaa gatccttttt gataatctca
     1801 tgaccaaaat cccttaacgt gagttttcgt tccactgagc gtcagacccc gtagaaaaga
     1861 tcaaaggatc ttcttgagat cctttttttc tgcgcgtaat ctgctgcttg caaacaaaaa
     1921 aaccaccgct accagcggtg gtttgtttgc cggatcaaga gctaccaact ctttttccga
     1981 aggtaactgg cttcagcaga gcgcagatac caaatactgt tcttctagtg tagccgtagt
     2041 taggccacca cttcaagaac tctgtagcac cgcctacata cctcgctctg ctaatcctgt
     2101 taccagtggc tgctgccagt ggcgataagt cgtgtcttac cgggttggac tcaagacgat
     2161 agttaccgga taaggcgcag cggtcgggct gaacgggggg ttcgtgcaca cagcccagct
     2221 tggagcgaac gacctacacc gaactgagat acctacagcg tgagctatga gaaagcgcca
     2281 cgcttcccga agggagaaag gcggacaggt atccggtaag cggcagggtc ggaacaggag
     2341 agcgcacgag ggagcttcca gggggaaacg cctggtatct ttatagtcct gtcgggtttc
     2401 gccacctctg acttgagcgt cgatttttgt gatgctcgtc aggggggcgg agcctatgga
     2461 aaaacgccag caacgcggcc tttttacggt tcctggcctt ttgctggcct tttgctcaca
     2521 tgttctttcc tgcgttatcc cctgattctg tggataaccg tattaccgcc tttgagtgag
     2581 ctgataccgc tcgccgcagc cgaacgaccg agcgcagcga gtcagtgagc gaggaagcgg
     2641 aagagcgccc aatacgcaaa ccgcctctcc ccgcgcgttg gccgattcat taatgcagct
     2701 ggcacgacag gtttcccgac tggaaagcgg gcagtgagcg caacgcaatt aatgtgagtt
     2761 agctcactca ttaggcaccc caggctttac actttatgct tccggctcgt atgttgtgtg
     2821 gaattgtgag cggataacaa tttcacacag gaaacagcta tgaccatgat tacgccaagc
     2881 ttaattccct ccccagcagg cagaagtatg caaagcatgc atctcaatta gtcagcaacc
     2941 atagtcccgc ccctaactcc gcccatcccg cccctaactc cgcccagttc cgcccattct
     3001 ccgccccatg gctgactaat tttttttatt tatgcagagg ccgaggccgc ctcggcctct
     3061 gagctattcc agaagtagtg aggaggcttt tttggaggcc taggcttttg caaaaagctt
     3121 tgcaaagatg gataaagttt taaacagaga ggaatctttg cagctaatgg accttctagg
     3181 tcttgaaagg agtgggaatt ggctccggtg cccgtcagtg ggcagagcgc acatcgccca
     3241 cagtccccga gaagttgggg ggaggggtcg gcaattgaac cggtgcctag agaaggtggc
     3301 gcggggtaaa ctgggaaagt gatgtcgtgt actggctccg cctttttccc gagggtgggg
     3361 gagaaccgta tataagtgca gtagtcgccg tgaacgttct ttttcgcaac gggtttgccg
     3421 ccagaacaca ggtaagtgcc gtgtgtggtt cccgcgggcc tggcctcttt acgggttatg
     3481 gcccttgcgt gccttgaatt acttccacct ggctgcagta cgtgattctt gatcccgagc
     3541 ttcgggttgg aagtgggtgg gagagttcga ggccttgcgc ttaaggagcc ccttcgcctc
     3601 gtgcttgagt tgaggcctgg cctgggcgct ggggccgccg cgtgcgaatc tggtggcacc
     3661 ttcgcgcctg tctcgctgct ttcgataagt ctctagccat ttaaaatttt tgatgacctg
     3721 ctgcgacgct ttttttctgg caagatagtc ttgtaaatgc gggccaagat ctgcacactg
     3781 gtatttcggt ttttggggcc gcgggcggcg acggggcccg tgcgtcccag cgcacatgtt
     3841 cggcgaggcg gggcctgcga gcgcggccac cgagaatcgg acgggggtag tctcaagctg
     3901 gccggcctgc tctggtgcct ggcctcgcgc cgccgtgtat cgccccgccc tgggcggcaa
     3961 ggctggcccg gtcggcacca gttgcgtgag cggaaagatg gccgcttccc ggccctgctg
     4021 cagggagctc aaaatggagg acgcggcgct cgggagagcg ggcgggtgag tcacccacac
     4081 aaaggaaaag ggcctttccg tcctcagccg tcgcttcatg tgactccacg gagtaccggg
     4141 cgccgtccag gcacctcgat tagttctcga gcttttggag tacgtcgtct ttaggttggg
     4201 gggaggggtt ttatgcgatg gagtttcccc acactgagtg ggtggagact gaagttaggc
     4261 cagcttggca cttgatgtaa ttctccttgg aatttgccct ttttgagttt ggatcttggt
     4321 tcattctcaa gcctcagaca gtggttcaaa gtttttttct tccatttcag gtgtcgtgag
     4381 gaattctcta gataagccac catggattat aaggatgatg atgataaagg tgattataag
     4441 gatgatgatg ataaaggtac caccgagcag cgacgcagcc tgcaagcctt ccaggattat
     4501 atccggaaga ccctggaccc tacctacatc ctgagctaca tggccccctg gtttagggag
     4561 gaagaggtgc agtatattca ggctgagaaa aacaacaagg gcccaatgga ggctgccaca
     4621 ctttttctca agttcctgtt ggagctccag gaggaaggct ggttccgtgg ctttttggat
     4681 gccctagacc atgcaggtta ttctggactt tatgaagcca ttgaaagttg ggatttcaaa
     4741 aaaattgaaa agttggagga gtatagatta cttttaaaac gtttacaacc agaatttaaa
     4801 accagaatta tcccaaccga tatcatttct gatctgtctg aatgtttaat taatcaggaa
     4861 tgtgaagaaa ttctacagat ttgctctact aaggggatga tggcaggtgc agagaaattg
     4921 gtggaatgcc ttctcagatc agacaaggaa aactggccca aaactttgaa acttgctttg
     4981 gagaaagaaa ggaacaagtt cagtgaactg tggattgtag agaaaggtat aaaagatgtt
     5041 gaaacagaag atcttgagga taagatggaa acttctgaca tacagatttt ctaccaagaa
     5101 gatccagaat gccagaatct tagtgagaat tcatgtccac cttcagaagt gtctgataca
     5161 aacttgtaca gcccatttaa accaagaaat taccaattag agcttgcttt gcctgctatg
     5221 aaaggaaaaa acacaataat atgtgctcct acaggttgtg gaaaaacctt tgtttcactg
     5281 cttatatgtg aacatcatct taaaaaattc ccacaaggac aaaaggggaa agttgtcttt
     5341 tttgcgaatc agatcccagt gtatgaacag cagaaatctg tattctcaaa atactttgaa
     5401 agacatgggt atagagttac aggcatttct ggagcaacag ctgagaatgt cccagtggaa
     5461 cagattgttg agaacaatga catcatcatt ttaactccac agattcttgt gaacaacctt
     5521 aaaaagggaa cgattccatc actatccatc tttactttga tgatatttga tgaatgccac
     5581 aacactagta aacaacaccc gtacaatatg atcatgttta attatctaga tcagaaactt
     5641 ggaggatctt caggcccact gccccaggtc attgggctgg ctgccgcggt tggtgttggg
     5701 gatgccaaaa acacagatga agccttggat tatatctgca agctgtgtgc ttctcttgat
     5761 gcgtcagtga tagcaacagt caaacacaat ctggaggaac tggagcaagt tgtttataag
     5821 ccccagaagt ttttcaggaa agtggaatca cggattagcg acaaatttaa atacatcata
     5881 gctcagctga tgagggacac agagagtctg gcaaagagaa tctgcaaaga cctcgaaaac
     5941 ttatctcaaa ttcaaaatag ggaatttgga acacagaaat atgaacaatg gattgttaca
     6001 gttcagaaag catgcatggt gttccagatg ccagacaaag atgaagagag caggatttgt
     6061 aaagccctgt ttttatacac ttcacatttg cggaaatata atgatgccct cattatcagt
     6121 gagcatgcac gaatgaaaga tgctctggat tacttgaaag acttcttcag caatgtccga
     6181 gcagcaggat tcgatgagat tgagcaagat cttactcaga gatttgaaga aaagctgcag
     6241 gaactagaaa gtgtttccag ggatcccagc aatgagaatc ctaaacttga agacctctgc
     6301 ttcatcttac aagaagagta ccacttaaac ccagagacaa taacaattct ctttgtgaaa
     6361 accagagcac ttgtggacgc tttaaaaaat tggattgaag gaaatcctaa actcagtttt
     6421 ctaaaacctg gcatattgac tggacgtggc aaaacaaatc agaacacagg aatgaccctc
     6481 ccggcacaga agtgtatatt ggatgcattc aaagccagtg gagatcacaa tattctgatt
     6541 gccacctcag ttgctgatga aggcattgac attgcacagt gcaatcttgt catcctttat
     6601 gagtatgtgg gcaatgtcat caaaatgatc caaaccagag gcagaggaag agcaagaggt
     6661 agcaagtgct tccttctgac tagtaatgct ggtgtaattg aaaaagaaca aataaacatg
     6721 tacaaagaaa aaatgatgaa tgactctatt ttacgccttc agacatggga cgaagcagta
     6781 tttagggaaa agattctgca tatacagact catgaaaaat tcatcagaga tagtcaagaa
     6841 aaaccaaaac ctgtacctga taaggaaaat aaaaaactgc tctgcagaaa gtgcaaagcc
     6901 ttggcatgtt acacagctga cgtaagagtg atagaggaat gccattacac tgtgcttgga
     6961 gatgctttta aggaatgctt tgtgagtaga ccacatccca agccaaagca gttttcaagt
     7021 tttgaaaaaa gagcaaagat attctgtgcc cgacagaact gcagccatga ctggggaatc
     7081 catgtgaagt acaagacatt tgagattcca gttataaaaa ttgaaagttt tgtggtggag
     7141 gatattgcaa ctggagttca gacgctgtac tcgaagtgga aggactttca ttttgagaag
     7201 ataccatttg atccagcaga aatgtccaaa tgatatcagg tcctcaatct tcagctacat
     7261 cgatgtcgac ggtacctaga gtgagggtcc ccacctggga cccttgagag tatcaggtct
     7321 cccacgtggg agacaagaaa tccctgttta atatttaaac agcagtgttc cccatctggg
     7381 tccttgcacc cctcactctg gcctcagccg actgcacagc ggcccctgca tccccttggc
     7441 tgtgaggccc ctggacaagc agaggtggcc agagctggga ggcatggccc tggggtccca
     7501 cgaatttgct ggggaatctc gtttttcttc ttaagacttt tgggacatgg tttgactccc
     7561 gaacatcacc gacgtgtctc ctgtttttct gggtggcctc gggacacctg ccctgccccc
     7621 acgagggtca ggactgtgac tctttttagg gccaggcagg tgcctggaca tttgccttgc
     7681 tggacgggga ctggggatgt gggagggagc agacaggagg aatcatgtca ggcctgtgtg
     7741 tgaaaggaag ctccactgtc accctccacc tcttcacccc ccactcacca gtgtcccctc
     7801 cactgtcaca ttgtaactga acttcaggat aataaagtgt ttgcctccaa aaaaaaaaaa
     7861 aaaaaaaaaa aaaaaaaaaa aaaaaaaaaa aaaaaaaaaa aaaaaaaaaa aaaaaaaaaa
     7921 aaaaaaaaaa aaaaaaaaaa aaaaaaaaaa aaaaaaaaaa aaaaaaaaaa aaaaaaaaaa
     7981 aaaaaaaaaa aaaaaaaaaa aaaaaaaaaa aaaaaaaaaa aaaaaaaaaa aaaaaaaaaa
     8041 aaaaaaaaaa aaaaaaaaaa aaaaaaaaaa aaaaaaaaaa aaaaaaaaaa aaaaaaaaaa
     8101 aaaaaaaaaa aaaaaaaaaa aaaaaaaaaa accgaattca ctggccgtcg ttttacaacg
     8161 tcgtgactgg gaaaaccctg gcgttaccca acttaatcgc cttgcagcac atcccccttt
     8221 cgccagctgg cgtaatagcg aagaggcccg caccgatcgc ccttcccaac agttgcgcag
     8281 cctgaatggc gaatggcgcc tgatgcggta ttttctcctt acgcatctgt gcggtatttc
     8341 acaccgcata nnnnnnnnnn nnnnnnnn
//
