[The description below was written by a language model from this plasmid's Addgene catalogue record and the feature table of its GenBank file.]
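Description:
pEF-Bos-FLAG RIG-I MIII is a mammalian expression plasmid built on the pEF-Bos-Flag backbone and carrying human DDX58, the gene for the cytoplasmic RNA helicase RIG-I (retinoic acid-inducible gene 1). It is propagated in E. coli through a high-copy ColE1/pUC-type origin and selected with ampicillin via the bla (beta-lactamase) gene. An f1 phage origin and remnants of the pUC lac promoter/operator region with M13 primer sites are also present. An SV40 early promoter/origin segment lies upstream of the expression cassette, which would allow episomal amplification in cells that supply SV40 large T antigen. No mammalian selection marker is annotated.

Expression is driven by the strong constitutive human EF-1-alpha promoter, including its first intron, followed by a Kozak consensus and two tandem FLAG epitopes (each with an enterokinase site) fused to the N terminus of RIG-I for detection or immunoprecipitation. The insert carries T409A and S411A substitutions in helicase motif III. According to the associated study, the construct belongs to work on how enzymatically inactive versions of the antiviral helicases MDA5, RIG-I and LGP2 regulate signal transduction, so its typical use is transient expression to compare signalling by the mutant with that of the wild-type protein.

The feature table does not annotate the RIG-I coding region itself or any polyadenylation signal, leaving the stretch after the FLAG tags unlabelled. The sizes also differ: the sequence record is 8368 bp, the catalogue lists about 8600 bp in total, and the stated 4700 bp insert plus 5500 bp backbone exceed both.
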