Addgene plasmid #52877: pEF-Bos-FLAG RIG-I MIII
Purpose: Expresses RIG-I with a mutation to motif III in mammalian cells
Depositing lab: Curt Horvath. Depositing organization: Northwestern University. Publication: Regulation of signal transduction by enzymatically inactive antiviral RNA helicase proteins MDA5, RIG-I, and LGP2. Bamming D, Horvath CM. J Biol Chem. 2009 Apr 10;284(15):9700-12. doi: 10.1074/jbc.M807365200. Epub 2009 Feb 11. PubMed 19211564.
Backbone
  Vector backbone: pEF-Bos-Flag
  Backbone size w/o insert (bp): 5500
  Total vector size (bp): 8600
  Vector type: Mammalian Expression
Growth in bacteria
  Bacterial resistance: Ampicillin, 100 μg/mL
  Growth temperature: 37°C
  Growth strain: DH5alpha
  Copy number: Unknown
Gene/Insert
  Gene/Insert name: DDX58 (alt names: RIG-I; retinoic acid-inducible gene 1)
  Species: H. sapiens (human)
  Insert size (bp): 4700
  Mutation: T409A, S411A
  GenBank ID: NM_014314
  Entrez Gene: RIGI (a.k.a. DDX58, RIG-I, RIG1, RLR-1, SGMRT2)
  Tag / fusion protein: FLAG (N terminal on insert)
  Cloning method: Unknown
  Sequencing primers: 5′ pEF-Bos-F; 3′ pEF-Bos-R
Terms and licenses: Academic/Nonprofit Terms; Industry Terms: Not Available to Industry
How to cite: pEF-Bos-FLAG RIG-I MIII was a gift from Curt Horvath (Addgene plasmid # 52877 ; http://n2t.net/addgene:52877 ; RRID:Addgene_52877)
