>Addgene plasmid #52877 | pEF-Bos-FLAG RIG-I MIII | addgene partial sequence | sequence record 83828 | EF1a-F 5'-TCAAGCCTCAGACAGTGGTTC-3'
TCTAGATAAGCCACCATGGATTATAAGGATGATGATGATAAAGGTGATTATAAGGATGATGATGATAAAG
GTACCACCGAGCAGCGACGCAGCCTGCAAGCCTTCCAGGATTATATCCGGAAGACCCTGGACCCTACCTA
CATCCTGAGCTACATGGCCCCCTGGTTTAGGGAGGAAGAGGTGCAGTATATTCAGGCTGAGAAAAACAAC
AAGGGCCCAATGGAGGCTGCCACACTTTTTCTCAAGTTCCTGTTGGAGCTCCAGGAGGAAGGCTGGTTCC
GTGGCTTTTTGGATGCCCTAGACCATGCAGGTTATTCTGGACTTTATGAAGCCATTGAAAGTTGGGATTT
CAAAAAAATTGAAAAGTTGGAGGAGTATAGATTACTTTTAAAACGTTTACAACCAGAATTTAAAACCAGA
ATTATCCCAACCGATATCATTTCTGATCTGTCTGAATGTTTAATTAATCAGGAATGTGAAGAAATTCTAC
AGATTTGCTCTACTAAGGGGATGATGGCAGGTGCAGAGAAATTGGTGGAATGCCTTCTCAGATCAGACAA
GGAAAACTGGCCCAAAACTTTGAAACTTGCTTTGGAGAAAGAAAGGAACAAGTTCAGTGAACTGTGGATT
GTAGAGAAAGGTATAAAAGATGTTGAAACAGAAGATCTTGAGGATAAGAT
