>Addgene plasmid #52877 | pEF-Bos-FLAG RIG-I MIII | addgene partial sequence | sequence record 83832 | G-CSF-R 5'-GATGGGGAACACTGCTGTTTA-3'
AGACCTGATACTCTCAAGGGTCCCAGGTGGGGACCCTCACTCTAGGTACCGTCGACATCGATGTAGCTGA
AGATTGAGGACCTGATATCATTTGGACATTTCTGCTGGATCAAATGGTATCTTCTCAAAATGAAAGTCCT
TCCACTTCGAGTACAGCGTCTGAACTCCAGTTGCAATATCCTCCACCACAAAACTTTCAATTTTTATAAC
TGGAATCTCAAATGTCTTGTACTTCACATGGATTCCCCAGTCATGGCTGCAGTTCTGTCGGGCACAGAAT
ATCTTTGCTCTTTTTTCAAAACTTGAAAACTGCTTTGGCTTGGGATGTGGTCTACTCACAAAGCATTCCT
TAAAAGCATCTCCAAGCACAGTGTAATGGCATTCCTCTATCACTCTTACGTCAGCTGTGTAACATGCCAA
GGCTTTGCACTTTCTGCAGAGCAGTTTTTTATTTTCCTTATCAGGTACAGGTTTTGGTTTTTCTTGACTA
TCTCTGATGAATTTTTCATGAGTCTGTATATGCAGAATCTTTTCCCTAAATACTGCTTCGTCCCATGTCT
GAAGGCGTAAAATAGAGTCATTCATCATTTTTTCTTTGTACATGTTTATTTGTTCTTTTTCAATTACACC
AGCATTACTAGTCAGAAGGAAGCACTTGCTACCTCTTGCTCTTCCTCTGCCTCTGGTTTGGATCATTTTG
ATGACATTGCCCACATACTCATAAAGGATGACAAGATTGCACTGTGCAATGTCAATGCCTTCATCAGCAA
