>Addgene plasmid #52877 | pEF-Bos-FLAG RIG-I MIII | addgene partial sequence | sequence record 83833 | hRIG-I-F1 5'-GCTTTGCCTGCTATGAAAGG-3'
CCTTTGTTTCACTGCTTATATGTGAACATCATCTTAAAAAATTCCCACAAGGACAAAAGGGGAAAGTTGT
CTTTTTTGCGAATCAGATCCCAGTGTATGAACAGCAGAAATCTGTATTCTCAAAATACTTTGAAAGACAT
GGGTATAGAGTTACAGGCATTTCTGGAGCAACAGCTGAGAATGTCCCAGTGGAACAGATTGTTGAGAACA
ATGACATCATCATTTTAACTCCACAGATTCTTGTGAACAACCTTAAAAAGGGAACGATTCCATCACTATC
CATCTTTACTTTGATGATATTTGATGAATGCCACAACACTAGTAAACAACACCCGTACAATATGATCATG
TTTAATTATCTAGATCAGAAACTTGGAGGATCTTCAGGCCCACTGCCCCAGGTCATTGGGCTGGCTGCCG
CGGTTGGTGTTGGGGATGCCAAAAACACAGATGAAGCCTTGGATTATATCTGCAAGCTGTGTGCTTCTCT
TGATGCGTCAGTGATAGCAACAGTCAAACACAATCTGGAGGAACTGGAGCAAGTTGTTTATAAGCCCCAG
AAGTTTTTCAGGAAAGTGGAATCACGGATTAGCGACAAATTTAAATACATCATAGCTCAGCTGATGAGGG
ACACAGAGAGTCTGGCAAAGAGAATCTGCAAAGACCTCGAAAACTTATCTCAAATTCAAAATAGGGAATT
TGGAACACAGAAAT
